Addgene plasmid #195318: pGMC00026 (aka pRC0462)
Purpose: (Empty Backbone) Lentiviral guide RNA backbone derived from pSB700 with neomycin/G418
Depositing lab: Raj Chari. Depositing organization: Frederick National Laboratory.
Backbone
  Vector backbone: pSB700
  Modifications to backbone: Replaced mCerulean with Neomycin/G418
  Vector type: Mammalian Expression, Lentiviral, CRISPR
  Selectable markers: Neomycin (select with G418)
Growth in bacteria
  Bacterial resistance: Ampicillin, 100 μg/mL
  Growth temperature: 37°C
  Growth strain: NEB Stable
  Copy number: High Copy
Gene/Insert
  Cloning method: Gibson Cloning
Terms and licenses: Academic/Nonprofit Terms; Industry Terms: Not Available to Industry
How to cite: pGMC00026 (aka pRC0462) was a gift from Raj Chari (Addgene plasmid # 195318 ; http://n2t.net/addgene:195318 ; RRID:Addgene_195318)
