[The description below was written by a language model from this plasmid's Addgene catalogue record and pLannotate feature annotations shown in this document.]
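Description:
pGMC00026 (also called pRC0462) is an empty lentiviral guide RNA backbone derived from pSB700, in which the original mCerulean reporter has been replaced by a neomycin/G418 resistance gene. It is propagated in E. coli as a high-copy plasmid through a ColE1/pUC-type origin and selected with ampicillin via the β-lactamase gene. A recombination-reducing strain is recorded for growth, as is common for plasmids carrying repeated LTR sequences. Remnants of a lac promoter/operator region and an SV40 poly(A) signal sit in the bacterial backbone.

The transfer cassette is flanked by two HIV-1 LTR regions, both labelled by the automated annotation as truncated 5' LTRs and each preceded by nef-derived sequence. Between them lie the Ψ packaging signal with a gag fragment, the Rev response element for Rev-dependent nuclear export of the genomic RNA, and the cPPT/CTS, which aids nuclear import of the reverse-transcribed genome.

Two expression units follow. A human U6 RNA polymerase III promoter sits upstream of the Streptococcus pyogenes Cas9 guide RNA scaffold, with a short gap between them where a spacer would be introduced; the record lists Gibson assembly as the cloning method and no guide is present. Downstream, a CAG-type promoter (CMV enhancer, chicken β-actin promoter and chimeric intron) drives the neo gene, and a WPRE enhances transcript expression.

The plasmid carries no Cas9, so it is meant for cloning individual guides or libraries, packaging them into lentivirus with helper plasmids, and selecting stably transduced mammalian cells with G418 where a Cas9 protein is supplied separately. The 9,135 nt sequence annotated here is labelled a partial NGS result.
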