Features (pLannotate 1.2.2; 24 found; start..end, strand, type, name):
    377..634     +  LTR            5' LTR (truncated): truncated 5' long terminal repeat (LTR) from HIV-1
    681..806     +  misc_feature   HIV-1 Ψ: packaging signal of human immunodeficiency virus type 1
    790..1128    +  CDS            HIV-1 gag (fragment): gag protein from human immunodeficiency virus 1; gag
   1303..1536    +  misc_feature   RRE: The Rev response element (RRE) of HIV-1 allows for Rev-dependent mRNA export from the nucleus to the cytoplasm.
   1913..2013    +  CDS            Rev (fragment): human immunodeficiency virus 1 (HIV-1) Rev protein; rev; enhances nuclear export of unspliced and incompletely spliced viral mRNAs
   2028..2143    +  misc_feature   cPPT/CTS: central polypurine tract and central termination sequence of HIV-1 (lacking the first T)
   2246..2486    +  promoter       U6 promoter: RNA polymerase III promoter for human U6 snRNA
   2516..2591    +  misc_RNA       gRNA scaffold: guide RNA scaffold for the Streptococcus pyogenes CRISPR/Cas9 system
   2665..2968    +  enhancer       CMV enhancer: human cytomegalovirus immediate early enhancer
   2970..3243    +  promoter       chicken β-actin promoter: No description available
   3244..4260    +  intron         chimeric intron: chimera between introns from chicken β-actin and rabbit β-globin
   4294..5085    +  CDS            neo: KKA2_KLEPN - Also known as kan, nptII. Experimental evidence at protein level: Swiss-Prot protein existence level 1. Resistance to kanamycin, neomycin, paromomycin, ribostamycin, butirosin and gentamicin B. From Klebsiella pneumoniae.
   5103..5691    +  misc_feature   WPRE: woodchuck hepatitis virus posttranscriptional regulatory element
   5708..6226    +  CDS            nef (fragment): NEF_HV1BR - Experimental evidence at protein level: Swiss-Prot protein existence level 1. Extracellular Nef protein targets CD4(+) T-lymphocytes for apoptosis by interacting with CXCR4 surface receptors (PubMed:14990729). From Human immunodeficiency virus type 1 group M subtype B (isolate BRU/LAI) (HIV-1).
   6274..6531    +  LTR            5' LTR (truncated): truncated 5' long terminal repeat (LTR) from HIV-1
   6684..6700    -  protein_bind   lac operator: The lac repressor binds to the lac operator to inhibit transcription in E. coli. This inhibition can be relieved by adding lactose or isopropyl-β-D-thiogalactopyranoside (IPTG). lac repressor encoded by lacI
   6708..6738    -  promoter       lac promoter: promoter for the E. coli lac operon
   6753..6774    -  protein_bind   CAP binding site: CAP binding activates transcription in the presence of cAMP. E. coli catabolite activator protein
   6787..6879    -  CDS            lacI (fragment): lac repressor; lacI; The lac repressor binds to the lac operator to inhibit transcription in E. coli. This inhibition can be relieved by adding lactose or isopropyl-β-D-thiogalactopyranoside (IPTG).
   7062..7650    -  rep_origin     ori: high-copy-number ColE1/pMB1/pBR322/pUC origin of replication
   7821..8681    -  CDS            AmpR: β-lactamase; bla; confers resistance to ampicillin, carbenicillin, and related antibiotics
   8682..8786    -  promoter       AmpR promoter: bla
   8834..8968    +  polyA_signal   SV40 poly(A) signal: SV40 polyadenylation signal
   9135..329     +  CDS            nef (fragment) (across the origin): NEF_HV1BR - Experimental evidence at protein level: Swiss-Prot protein existence level 1. Extracellular Nef protein targets CD4(+) T-lymphocytes for apoptosis by interacting with CXCR4 surface receptors (PubMed:14990729). From Human immunodeficiency virus type 1 group M subtype B (isolate BRU/LAI) (HIV-1).
>Addgene plasmid #195318 | pGMC00026 (aka pRC0462) | addgene full sequence | sequence record 387465 | Addgene Partial NGS Result
TGGAAGGGCTAATTCACTCCCAAAGAAGACAAGATATCCTTGATCTGTGGATCTACCACACACAAGGCTA
CTTCCCTGATTAGCAGAACTACACACCAGGGCCAGGGGTCAGATATCCACTGACCTTTGGATGGTGCTAC
AAGCTAGTACCAGTTGAGCCAGATAAGGTAGAAGAGGCCAATAAAGGAGAGAACACCAGCTTGTTACACC
CTGTGAGCCTGCATGGGATGGATGACCCGGAGAGAGAAGTGTTAGAGTGGAGGTTTGACAGCCGCCTAGC
ATTTCATCACGTGGCCCGAGAGCTGCATCCGGAGTACTTCAAGAACTGCTGATATCGAGCTTGCTACAAG
GGACTTTCCGCTGGGGACTTTCCAGGGAGGCGTGGCCTGGGCGGGACTGGGGAGTGGCGAGCCCTCAGAT
CCTGCATATAAGCAGCTGCTTTTTGCCTGTACTGGGTCTCTCTGGTTAGACCAGATCTGAGCCTGGGAGC
TCTCTGGCTAACTAGGGAACCCACTGCTTAAGCCTCAATAAAGCTTGCCTTGAGTGCTTCAAGTAGTGTG
TGCCCGTCTGTTGTGTGACTCTGGTAACTAGAGATCCCTCAGACCCTTTTAGTCAGTGTGGAAAATCTCT
AGCAGTGGCGCCCGAACAGGGACTTGAAAGCGAAAGGGAAACCAGAGGAGCTCTCTCGACGCAGGACTCG
GCTTGCTGAAGCGCGCACGGCAAGAGGCGAGGGGCGGCGACTGGTGAGTACGCCAAAAATTTTGACTAGC
GGAGGCTAGAAGGAGAGAGATGGGTGCGAGAGCGTCAGTATTAAGCGGGGGAGAATTAGATCGCGATGGG
AAAAAATTCGGTTAAGGCCAGGGGGAAAGAAAAAATATAAATTAAAACATATAGTATGGGCAAGCAGGGA
GCTAGAACGATTCGCAGTTAATCCTGGCCTGTTAGAAACATCAGAAGGCTGTAGACAAATACTGGGACAG
CTACAACCATCCCTTCAGACAGGATCAGAAGAACTTAGATCATTATATAATACAGTAGCAACCCTCTATT
GTGTGCATCAAAGGATAGAGATAAAAGACACCAAGGAAGCTTTAGACAAGATAGAGGAAGAGCAAAACAA
AAGTAAGACCACCGCACAGCAAGCGGCCGGCCGCTGATCTTCAGACCTGGAGGAGGAGATATGAGGGACA
ATTGGAGAAGTGAATTATATAAATATAAAGTAGTAAAAATTGAACCATTAGGAGTAGCACCCACCAAGGC
AAAGAGAAGAGTGGTGCAGAGAGAAAAAAGAGCAGTGGGAATAGGAGCTTTGTTCCTTGGGTTCTTGGGA
GCAGCAGGAAGCACTATGGGCGCAGCGTCAATGACGCTGACGGTACAGGCCAGACAATTATTGTCTGGTA
TAGTGCAGCAGCAGAACAATTTGCTGAGGGCTATTGAGGCGCAACAGCATCTGTTGCAACTCACAGTCTG
GGGCATCAAGCAGCTCCAGGCAAGAATCCTGGCTGTGGAAAGATACCTAAAGGATCAACAGCTCCTGGGG
ATTTGGGGTTGCTCTGGAAAACTCATTTGCACCACTGCTGTGCCTTGGAATGCTAGTTGGAGTAATAAAT
CTCTGGAACAGATTTGGAATCACACGACCTGGATGGAGTGGGACAGAGAAATTAACAATTACACAAGCTT
AATACACTCCTTAATTGAAGAATCGCAAAACCAGCAAGAAAAGAATGAACAAGAATTATTGGAATTAGAT
AAATGGGCAAGTTTGTGGAATTGGTTTAACATAACAAATTGGCTGTGGTATATAAAATTATTCATAATGA
TAGTAGGAGGCTTGGTAGGTTTAAGAATAGTTTTTGCTGTACTTTCTATAGTGAATAGAGTTAGGCAGGG
ATATTCACCATTATCGTTTCAGACCCACCTCCCAACCCCGAGGGGACCCGACAGGCCCGAAGGAATAGAA
GAAGAAGGTGGAGAGAGAGACAGAGACAGATCCATTCGATTAGTGAACGGATCTCGACGGTATCGCCTTT
AAAAGAAAAGGGGGGATTGGGGGGTACAGTGCAGGGGAAAGAATAGTAGACATAATAGCAACAGACATAC
AAACTAAAGAATTACAAAAACAAATTACAAAAATTCAAAATTTTCGGGTTTATTACAGGGACAGCAGAGA
TCCAGTTTATCATTAGTGAACGGATCTCGACGGTATCGATCACGAGACTAGCCTCGAGCGGCCGCCCCCT
TCACCGAGGGCCTATTTCCCATGATTCCTTCATATTTGCATATACGATACAAGGCTGTTAGAGAGATAAT
TGGAATTAATTTGACTGTAAACACAAAGATATTAGTACAAAATACGTGACGTAGAAAGTAATAATTTCTT
GGGTAGTTTGCAGTTTTAAAATTATGTTTTAAAATGGACTATCATATGCTTACCGTAACTTGAAAGTATT
TCGATTTCTTGGCTTTATATATCTTGTGGAAAGGACGAAACACCGGAGACGATTAATGCGTCTCGGTTTT
AGAGCTAGAAATAGCAAGTTAAAATAAGGCTAGTCCGTTATCAACTTGAAAAAGTGGCACCGAGTCGGTG
CTTTTTTTGAATTCTCGACCTCGAGACAAATGGCAGTATTCGTCATTAGTTCATAGCCCATATATGGAGT
TCCGCGTTACATAACTTACGGTAAATGGCCCGCCTGGCTGACCGCCCAACGACCCCCGCCCATTGACGTC
AATAATGACGTATGTTCCCATAGTAACGCCAATAGGGACTTTCCATTGACGTCAATGGGTGGAGTATTTA
CGGTAAACTGCCCACTTGGCAGTACATCAAGTGTATCATATGCCAAGTACGCCCCCTATTGACGTCAATG
ACGGTAAATGGCCCGCCTGGCATTATGCCCAGTACATGACCTTATGGGACTTTCCTACTTGGCAGTACAT
CTACGTATTAGTCATCGCTATTACCATGGTCGAGGTGAGCCCCACGTTCTGCTTCACTCTCCCCATCTCC
CCCCCCTCCCCACCCCCAATTTTGTATTTATTTATTTTTTAATTATTTTGTGCAGCGATGGGGGCGGGGG
GGGGGGGCGCGCGCCAGGCGGGGCGGGGCGGGGCGRGGGGSGGGGCGGGGCGAGGCGGAGAGGTGCGGCG
GCAGCCAATCAGAGCGGCGCGCTCCGAAAGTTTCCTTTTATGGCGAGGCGGCGGCGGCGGCGGCCCTATA
AAAAGCGAAGCGCGCGGCGGGCGGGAGTCGCTGCGCGCTGCCTTCGCCCCGTGCCCCGCTCCGCCGCCGC
CTCGCGCCGCCCGCCCCGGCTCTGACTGACCGCGTTACTCCCACAGGTGAGCGGGCGGGACGGCCCTTCT
CCTCCGGGCTGTAATTAGCGCTTGGTTTAATGACGGCTTGTTTCTTTTCTGTGGCTGCGTGAAAGCCTTG
AGGGGCTCCGGGAGGGCCCTTTGTGCGGGGGGAGCGGCTCGGGGGGTGCGTGCGTGTGTGTGTGCGTGGG
GAGCGCCGCGTGCGGCTCCGCGCTGCCCGGCGGCTGTGAGCGCTGCGGGCGCGGCGCGGGGCTTTGTGCG
CTCCGCAGTGTGCGCGAGGGGAGCGCGGCCGGGGGCGGTGCCCCGCGGTGCGGGGGGGGCTGCGAGGGGA
ACAAAGGCTGCGTGCGGGGTGTGTGCGTGGGGGGGTGAGCAGGGGGTGTGGGCGCGTCGGTCGGGCTGCA
ACCCCCCCTGCACCCCCCTCCCCGAGTTGCTGAGCACGGCCCGGCTTCGGGTGCGGGGCTCCGTACGGGG
CGTGGCGCGGGGCTCGCCGTGCCGGGCGGGGGGTGGCGGCAGGTGGGGGTGCCGGGCGGGGCGGGGCCGC
CTCGGGCCGGGGAGGGCTCGGGGGAGGGGCGCGGCGGCCCCCGGAGCGCCGGCGGCTGTCGAGGCGCGGC
GAGCCGCAGCCATTGCCTTTTATGGTAATCGTGCGAGAGGGCGCAGGGACTTCCTTTGTCCCAAATCTGT
GCGGAGCCGAAATCTGGGAGGCGCCGCCGCACCCCCTCTAGCGGGCGCGGGGCGAAGCGGTGCGGCGCCG
GCAGGAAGGAAATGGGCGGGGAGGGCCTTCGTGCGTCGCCGCGCCGCCGTCCCCTTCTCCCTCTCCAGCC
TCGGGGCTGTCCGCGGGGGGACGGCTGCCTTCGGGGGGGACGGGGCAGGGCGGGGTTCGGCTTCTGGCGT
GTGACCGGCGGCTCTAGAGCCTCTGCTAACCATGTTCATGCCTTCTTCTTTTTCCTACAGCTCCTGGGCA
ACGTGCTGGTTATTGTGGCCACCATGATTGAACAAGATGGATTGCACGCAGGTTCTCCGGCCGCTTGGGT
GGAGAGGCTATTCGGCTATGACTGGGCACAACAGACAATCGGCTGCTCTGATGCCGCCGTGTTCCGGCTG
TCAGCGCAGGGGCGCCCGGTTCTTTTTGTCAAGACCGACCTGTCCGGTGCCCTGAATGAACTGCAGGACG
AGGCAGCGCGGCTATCGTGGCTGGCCACGACGGGCGTTCCTTGCGCAGCTGTGCTCGACGTTGTCACTGA
AGCGGGAAGGGACTGGCTGCTATTGGGCGAAGTGCCGGGGCAGGATCTCCTGTCATCTCACCTTGCTCCT
GCCGAGAAAGTATCCATCATGGCTGATGCAATGCGGCGGCTGCATACGCTTGATCCGGCTACCTGCCCAT
TCGACCACCAAGCGAAACATCGCATCGAGCGAGCACGTACTCGGATGGAAGCCGGTCTTGTCGATCAGGA
TGATCTGGACGAAGAGCATCAGGGGCTCGCGCCAGCCGAACTGTTCGCCAGGCTCAAGGCGCGCATGCCC
GACGGCGAGGATCTCGTCGTGACCCATGGCGATGCCTGCTTGCCGAATATCATGGTGGAAAATGGCCGCT
TTTCTGGATTCATCGACTGTGGCCGGCTGGGTGTGGCGGACCGCTATCAGGACATAGCGTTGGCTACCCG
TGATATTGCTGAAGAGCTTGGCGGCGAATGGGCTGACCGCTTCCTCGTGCTTTACGGTATCGCCGCTCCC
GATTCGCAGCGCATCGCCTTCTATCGCCTTCTTGACGAGTTCTTCTGAGAAGCGTCTGGAACAATCAACC
TCTGGATTACAAAATTTGTGAAAGATTGACTGGTATTCTTAACTATGTTGCTCCTTTTACGCTATGTGGA
TACGCTGCTTTAATGCCTTTGTATCATGCTATTGCTTCCCGTATGGCTTTCATTTTCTCCTCCTTGTATA
AATCCTGGTTGCTGTCTCTTTATGAGGAGTTGTGGCCCGTTGTCAGGCAACGTGGCGTGGTGTGCACTGT
GTTTGCTGACGCAACCCCCACTGGTTGGGGCATTGCCACCACCTGTCAGCTCCTTTCCGGGACTTTCGCT
TTCCCCCTCCCTATTGCCACGGCGGAACTCATCGCCGCCTGCCTTGCCCGCTGCTGGACAGGGGCTCGGC
TGTTGGGCACTGACAATTCCGTGGTGTTGTCGGGGAAGCTGACGTCCTTTCCATGGCTGCTCGCCTGTGT
TGCCACCTGGATTCTGCGCGGGACGTCCTTCTGCTACGTCCCTTCGGCCCTCAATCCAGCGGACCTTCCT
TCCCGCGGCCTGCTGCCGGCTCTGCGGCCTCTTCCGCGTCTTCGCCTTCGCCCTCAGACGAGTCGGATCT
CCCTTTGGGCCGCCTCCCCGCCTGGAATTAATTCTGCAGTCGAGACCTAGAAAAACATGGAGCAATCACA
AGTAGCAATACAGCAGCTACCAATGCTGATTGTGCCTGGCTAGAAGCACAAGAGGAGGAGGAGGTGGGTT
TTCCAGTCACACCTCAGGTACCTTTAAGACCAATGACTTACAAGGCAGCTGTAGATCTTAGCCACTTTTT
AAAAGAAAAGAGGGGACTGGAAGGGCTAATTCACTCCCAACGAAGACAAGATATCCTTGATCTGTGGATC
TACCACACACAAGGCTACTTCCCTGATTAGCAGAACTACACACCAGGGCCAGGGGTCAGATATCCACTGA
CCTTTGGATGGTGCTACAAGCTAGTACCAGTTGAGCCAGATAAGGTAGAAGAGGCCAATAAAGGAGAGAA
CACCAGCTTGTTACACCCTGTGAGCCTGCATGGGATGGATGACCCGGAGAGAGAAGTGTTAGAGTGGAGG
TTTGACAGCCGCCTAGCATTTCATCACGTGGCCCGAGAGCTGCATCCGGAGTACTTCAAGAACTGCTGAT
ATCGAGCTTGCTACAAGGGACTTTCCGCTGGGGACTTTCCAGGGAGGCGTGGCCTGGGCGGGACTGGGGA
GTGGCGAGCCCTCAGATCCTGCATATAAGCAGCTGCTTTTTGCCTGTACTGGGTCTCTCTGGTTAGACCA
GATCTGAGCCTGGGAGCTCTCTGGCTAACTAGGGAACCCACTGCTTAAGCCTCAATAAAGCTTGCCTTGA
GTGCTTCAAGTAGTGTGTGCCCGTCTGTTGTGTGACTCTGGTAACTAGAGATCCCTCAGACCCTTTTAGT
CAGTGTGGAAAATCTCTAGCAGTAGTAGTTCATGTCATCTTATTATTCAGTATTTATAACTTGCAAAGAA
ATGAATATCAGAGAGTGAGAGGCCTTGACATTGCTAGCGTTTTACCGTCGACCTCTAGCTAGAGCTTGGC
GTAATCATGGTCATAGCTGTTTCCTGTGTGAAATTGTTATCCGCTCACAATTCCACACAACATACGAGCC
GGAAGCATAAAGTGTAAAGCCTGGGGTGCCTAATGAGTGAGCTAACTCACATTAATTGCGTTGCGCTCAC
TGCCCGCTTTCCAGTCGGGAAACCTGTCGTGCCAGCTGCATTAATGAATCGGCCAACGCGCGGGGAGAGG
CGGTTTGCGTATTGGGCGCTCTTCCGCTTCCTCGCTCACTGACTCGCTGCGCTCGGTCGTTCGGCTGCGG
CGAGCGGTATCAGCTCACTCAAAGGCGGTAATACGGTTATCCACAGAATCAGGGGATAACGCAGGAAAGA
ACATGTGAGCAAAAGGCCAGCAAAAGGCCAGGAACCGTAAAAAGGCCGCGTTGCTGGCGTTTTTCCATAG
GCTCCGCCCCCCTGACGAGCATCACAAAAATCGACGCTCAAGTCAGAGGTGGCGAAACCCGACAGGACTA
TAAAGATACCAGGCGTTTCCCCCTGGAAGCTCCCTCGTGCGCTCTCCTGTTCCGACCCTGCCGCTTACCG
GATACCTGTCCGCCTTTCTCCCTTCGGGAAGCGTGGCGCTTTCTCATAGCTCACGCTGTAGGTATCTCAG
TTCGGTGTAGGTCGTTCGCTCCAAGCTGGGCTGTGTGCACGAACCCCCCGTTCAGCCCGACCGCTGCGCC
TTATCCGGTAACTATCGTCTTGAGTCCAACCCGGTAAGACACGACTTATCGCCACTGGCAGCAGCCACTG
GTAACAGGATTAGCAGAGCGAGGTATGTAGGCGGTGCTACAGAGTTCTTGAAGTGGTGGCCTAACTACGG
CTACACTAGAAGAACAGTATTTGGTATCTGCGCTCTGCTGAAGCCAGTTACCTTCGGAAAAAGAGTTGGT
AGCTCTTGATCCGGCAAACAAACCACCGCTGGTAGCGGTGGTTTTTTTGTTTGCAAGCAGCAGATTACGC
GCAGAAAAAAAGGATCTCAAGAAGATCCTTTGATCTTTTCTACGGGGTCTGACGCTCAGTGGAACGAAAA
CTCACGTTAAGGGATTTTGGTCATGAGATTATCAAAAAGGATCTTCACCTAGATCCTTTTAAATTAAAAA
TGAAGTTTTAAATCAATCTAAAGTATATATGAGTAAACTTGGTCTGACAGTTACCAATGCTTAATCAGTG
AGGCACCTATCTCAGCGATCTGTCTATTTCGTTCATCCATAGTTGCCTGACTCCCCGTCGTGTAGATAAC
TACGATACGGGAGGGCTTACCATCTGGCCCCAGTGCTGCAATGATACCGCGAGACCCACGCTCACCGGCT
CCAGATTTATCAGCAATAAACCAGCCAGCCGGAAGGGCCGAGCGCAGAAGTGGTCCTGCAACTTTATCCG
CCTCCATCCAGTCTATTAATTGTTGCCGGGAAGCTAGAGTAAGTAGTTCGCCAGTTAATAGTTTGCGCAA
CGTTGTTGCCATTGCTACAGGCATCGTGGTGTCACGCTCGTCGTTTGGTATGGCTTCATTCAGCTCCGGT
TCCCAACGATCAAGGCGAGTTACATGATCCCCCATGTTGTGCAAAAAAGCGGTTAGCTCCTTCGGTCCTC
CGATCGTTGTCAGAAGTAAGTTGGCCGCAGTGTTATCACTCATGGTTATGGCAGCACTGCATAATTCTCT
TACTGTCATGCCATCCGTAAGATGCTTTTCTGTGACTGGTGAGTACTCAACCAAGTCATTCTGAGAATAG
TGTATGCGGCGACCGAGTTGCTCTTGCCCGGCGTCAATACGGGATAATACCGCGCCACATAGCAGAACTT
TAAAAGTGCTCATCATTGGAAAACGTTCTTCGGGGCGAAAACTCTCAAGGATCTTACCGCTGTTGAGATC
CAGTTCGATGTAACCCACTCGTGCACCCAACTGATCTTCAGCATCTTTTACTTTCACCAGCGTTTCTGGG
TGAGCAAAAACAGGAAGGCAAAATGCCGCAAAAAAGGGAATAAGGGCGACACGGAAATGTTGAATACTCA
TACTCTTCCTTTTTCAATATTATTGAAGCATTTATCAGGGTTATTGTCTCATGAGCGGATACATATTTGA
ATGTATTTAGAAAAATAAACAAATAGGGGTTCCGCGCACATTTCCCCGAAAAGTGCCACCTGACGTCGAC
GGATCGGGAGATCAACTTGTTTATTGCAGCTTATAATGGTTACAAATAAAGCAATAGCATCACAAATTTC
ACAAATAAAGCATTTTTTTCACTGCATTCTAGTTGTGGTTTGTCCAAACTCATCAATGTATCTTATCATG
TCTGGATCAACTGGATAACTCAAGCTAACCAAAATCATCCCAAACTTCCCACCCCATACCCTATTACCAC
TGCCAATTACCTGTGGTTTCATTTACTCTAAACCTGTGATTCCTCTGAATTATTTTCATTTTAAAGAAAT
TGTATTTGTTAAATATGTACTACAAACTTAGTAGT
